>Addgene plasmid #62575 | pMIR-Report-RASA1-3'UTR | addgene partial sequence | sequence record 108067 | Luc-F 5'-CAGTCAAGTAACAACCGCGA-3'
AGTACCGAAAGGTCTTACCGGAAAACTCGACGCAAGAAAAATCAGAGAGATCCTCATAAAGGCCAAGAAG
GGCGGAAAGTCCAAATTGCTCGAGTGATGAAAGCTGCGCACTAGAACGGACCTGTCCCGTGATTTAGCAG
CATTGCATGAGATTTGCGTGGCTCATTCAGATGAACTTCGAACGCTCAGTAATGAGCGTGGTGCACAGCA
GCACGTATTGAAAAAGCTTCTGGCTATAACAGAACTGCTTCAACAAAAACAAAACCAGTATACAAAAACC
AATGATGTCAGGTAGCAGCCTTCGCCCCAGTGTTCTGCATGGATTCAGCATGTCCAACATGGTAATTCAC
TTCAGTTTAATGTCTCCTTTGCTCTTGCCAAAAAATAGCACACTTTTCCACATTCCAGTGATGTGTGAGC
TATGCAAACAAAATCCAAGATTCTGCTGGTGAATAACTATGCCAGCAACCTTGTAAGCTATCTGTGCAGG
ATATTTGCACTATTTCCACATGGAATCAATCTTTAACAACCTCTGAGCCTTGGTGTACAGACCACCTTTC
ACAAAACGAAATGCTATGACTGTATCTTGATATCTCGAACTTTCAAAATATATTTTCAGTACACCCAGTT
GCCAAAGTTTTGCTGTCTCTTAGAGAAAGAACTATGAAATCAACTGACAAGAAACACATTCTTATTGACA
ATTGTGTATAACTGGATTGCAGACTGTTCTTACTGTAACTACTTCCTGATTAGGAATATGACCATTTGAC
TGTTCAATGATTATTTGTATTTACAGTTTCCAGAGTTTGTCATTATAATAGGAACAATCTTTGCTGTATA
CTTTTAAAAAATACTCTGCTATTTCTCTTGCTGGAACTGTTGAAAGAAAATATATAGAAT
