[The description below was written by a language model from this plasmid's Addgene catalogue record.]
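Description:
pMIR-Report-RASA1-3'UTR is a luciferase-based translational reporter built on the commercial pMIR-Report backbone (Ambion), a vector designed for testing microRNA regulation of 3' untranslated regions in transfected cells. The plasmid totals about 7.4 kb, made up of the 6,470 bp backbone and a 926 bp insert. It is propagated in E. coli under ampicillin selection. The record lists the copy number as unknown, and it does not describe the origin of replication, the promoter driving luciferase or any mammalian selection marker. No feature table is supplied to confirm these elements.

The payload is a 926 bp wild-type fragment of the 3' UTR of human RASA1, which encodes the RAS p21 GTPase-activating protein p120RasGAP. The fragment was excised from a cDNA clone by BamHI digestion, Klenow blunting and XbaI digestion. It was then ligated into vector that had been cut with HindIII, blunted and cut with SpeI, a strategy that joins one blunt end and one pair of compatible XbaI/SpeI overhangs and so fixes the insert orientation. The cloning site of this reporter system lies downstream of the luciferase coding sequence, so the RASA1 fragment becomes the 3' UTR of the luciferase transcript. No tag or fusion protein is present, and no RASA1 protein is expressed.

Because the luciferase message carries RASA1 regulatory sequence, microRNAs or other factors that bind this UTR change luciferase output, giving a quantitative readout of post-transcriptional control. The associated study concerned miR-206 and miR-21 suppressing translation of RASA1 and SPRED1 to promote RAS-ERK signaling. This fits use of the construct as the wild-type reporter for validating microRNA targeting of RASA1.
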