Addgene plasmid #62575: pMIR-Report-RASA1-3'UTR
Purpose: Translational Luciferase Reporter containing a 926 bp fragment of the RASA1 3'UTR.
Depositing lab: Michael Ruppert. Depositing organization: West Virginia University and School of Medicine. Publication: MicroRNAs 206 and 21 cooperate to promote RAS-extracellular signal-regulated kinase signaling by suppressing the translation of RASA1 and SPRED1. Sharma SB, Lin CC, Farrugia MK, McLaughlin SL, Ellis EJ, Brundage KM, Salkeni MA, Ruppert JM. Mol Cell Biol. 2014 Nov 15;34(22):4143-64. doi: 10.1128/MCB.00480-14. Epub 2014 Sep 8. PubMed 25202123.
Backbone
  Vector backbone: pMIR-Report
  Backbone manufacturer: Ambion
  Backbone size w/o insert (bp): 6470
  Total vector size (bp): 7396
  Modifications to backbone: None. Cloning Strategy: To construct a WT RASA1 translational reporter, a 926-bp fragment of the RASA1 3′ UTR (from open biosystems, clone ID BC033015) was generated by sequential treatment with BamHI, Klenow fragment, and XbaI. This fragment was inserted into pMIR-REPORT vector that was prepared by sequential treatment with HindIII, Klenow fragment, and SpeI.
  Vector type: Luciferase
Growth in bacteria
  Bacterial resistance: Ampicillin, 100 μg/mL
  Growth temperature: 37°C
  Growth strain: XL1 Blue
  Copy number: Unknown
Gene/Insert
  Gene/Insert name: RASA1 (alt name: RAS p21 Activator (GTPase Activating Protein [GAP]))
  Species: H. sapiens (human)
  Insert size (bp): 926
  Entrez Gene: RASA1 (a.k.a. CM-AVM, CMAVM, CMAVM1, GAP, PKWS, RASA, RASGAP, p120, p120GAP, p120RASGAP)
  Tag / fusion protein: None
  Cloning method: Unknown
  Sequencing primers: 5′ M13pUC-Fwd; 3′ Luc-F
Terms and licenses: Academic/Nonprofit Terms; Industry Terms: Not Available to Industry
How to cite: pMIR-Report-RASA1-3'UTR was a gift from Michael Ruppert (Addgene plasmid # 62575 ; http://n2t.net/addgene:62575 ; RRID:Addgene_62575)
